>Addgene plasmid #165111 | Nsp7-EGFP | addgene full sequence | sequence record 325885 | Addgene NGS Result
GTGATGCGGTTTTGGCAGTACATCAATGGGCGTGGATAGCGGTTTGACTCACGGGGATTTCCAAGTCTCC
ACCCCATTGACGTCAATGGGAGTTTGTTTTGGCACCAAAATCAACGGGACTTTCCAAAATGTCGTAACAA
CTCCGCCCCATTGACGCAAATGGGCGGTAGGCGTGTACGGTGGGAGGTCTATATAAGCAGAGCTGGTTTA
GTGAACCGTCAGATCCGCTAGCCACCATGAGCAAGATGAGCGACGTAAAATGCACGTCAGTTGTTCTCTT
GAGCGTCCTGCAACAACTCAGAGTGGAGTCTAGTTCCAAGCTCTGGGCTCAATGCGTTCAGCTTCACAAT
GACATTCTGTTGGCGAAAGATACCACGGAGGCATTCGAGAAGATGGTCTCACTTCTGAGCGTTCTCCTGT
CAATGCAAGGGGCGGTCGATATCAATAAATTGTGTGAGGAAATGCTCGACAACCGGGCGACATTGCAGCT
CGAGCTCAAGCTTCGAATTCTGCAGTCGACGGTACCGCGGGCCCGGGATCCACCGGTCGCCACCATGGTG
AGCAAGGGCGAGGAGCTGTTCACCGGGGTGGTGCCCATCCTGGTCGAGCTGGACGGCGACGTAAACGGCC
ACAAGTTCAGCGTGTCCGGCGAGGGCGAGGGCGATGCCACCTACGGCAAGCTGACCCTGAAGTTCATCTG
CACCACCGGCAAGCTGCCCGTGCCCTGGCCCACCCTCGTGACCACCCTGACCTACGGCGTGCAGTGCTTC
AGCCGCTACCCCGACCACATGAAGCAGCACGACTTCTTCAAGTCCGCCATGCCCGAAGGCTACGTCCAGG
AGCGCACCATCTTCTTCAAGGACGACGGCAACTACAAGACCCGCGCCGAGGTGAAGTTCGAGGGCGACAC
CCTGGTGAACCGCATCGAGCTGAAGGGCATCGACTTCAAGGAGGACGGCAACATCCTGGGGCACAAGCTG
GAGTACAACTACAACAGCCACAACGTCTATATCATGGCCGACAAGCAGAAGAACGGCATCAAGGTGAACT
TCAAGATCCGCCACAACATCGAGGACGGCAGCGTGCAGCTCGCCGACCACTACCAGCAGAACACCCCCAT
CGGCGACGGCCCCGTGCTGCTGCCCGACAACCACTACCTGAGCACCCAGTCCGCCCTGAGCAAAGACCCC
AACGAGAAGCGCGATCACATGGTCCTGCTGGAGTTCGTGACCGCCGCCGGGATCACTCTCGGCATGGACG
AGCTGTACAAGTAAAGCGGCCGCGACTCTAGATCATAATCAGCCATACCACATTTGTAGAGGTTTTACTT
GCTTTAAAAAACCTCCCACACCTCCCCCTGAACCTGAAACATAAAATGAATGCAATTGTTGTTGTTAACT
TGTTTATTGCAGCTTATAATGGTTACAAATAAAGCAATAGCATCACAAATTTCACAAATAAAGCATTTTT
TTCACTGCATTCTAGTTGTGGTTTGTCCAAACTCATCAATGTATCTTAAGGCGTAAATTGTAAGCGTTAA
TATTTTGTTAAAATTCGCGTTAAATTTTTGTTAAATCAGCTCATTTTTTAACCAATAGGCCGAAATCGGC
AAAATCCCTTATAAATCAAAAGAATAGACCGAGATAGGGT
[37 nt withheld, positions 1651-1687]
AAAGAACGTGGACTCCAACGTCAAAGG
[49 nt withheld, positions 1715-1763]
T
[91 nt withheld, positions 1765-1855]
G
[124 nt withheld, positions 1857-1980]
CAGGTGGCACTTTTCGGGGAAATGTGCGCGGAACCCCTATTTGTTTATTTTTCTAAATACATTCAAATAT
GTATCCGCTCATGAGACAATAACCCTGATAAATGCTTCAATAATATTGAAAAAGGAAGAGTCCTGAGGCG
GAAAGAACCAGCTGTGGAATGTGTGTCAGTTAGGGTGTGGAAAGTCCCCAGGCTCCCCAGCAGGCAGAAG
TATGCAAAGCATGCATCTCAATTAGTCAGCAACCAGGTGTGGAAAGTCCCCAGGCTCCCCAGCAGGCAGA
AGTATGCAAAGCATGCATCTCAATTAGTCAGCAACCATAGTCCCGCCCCTAACTCCGCCCATCCCGCCCC
TAACTCCGCCCAGTTCCGCCCATTCTCCGCCCCATGGCTGACTAATTTTTTTTATTTATGCAGAGGCCGA
GGCCGCCTCGGCCTCTGAGCTATTCCAGAAGTAGTGAGGAGGCTTTTTTGGAGGCCTAGGCTTTTGCAAA
GATCGATCAAGAGACAGGATGAGGATCGTTTCGCATGATTGAACAAGATGGATTGCACGCAGGTTCTCCG
GCCGCTTGGGTGGAGAGGCTATTCGGCTATGACTGGGCACAACAGACAATCGGCTGCTCTGATGCCGCCG
TGTTCCGGCTGTCAGCGCAGGGGCGCCCGGTTCTTTTTGTCAAGACCGACCTGTCCGGTGCCCTGAATGA
ACTGCAAGACGAGGCAGCGCGGCTATCGTGGCTGGCCACGACGGGCGTTCCTTGCGCAGCTGTGCTCGAC
GTTGTCACTGAAGCGGGAAGGGACTGGCTGCTATTGGGCGAAGTGCCGGGGCAGGATCTCCTGTCATCTC
ACCTTGCTCCTGCCGAGAAAGTATCCATCATGGCTGATGCAATGCGGCGGCTGCATACGCTTGATCCGGC
TACCTGCCCATTCGACCACCAAGCGAAACATCGCATCGAGCGAGCACGTACTCGGATGGAAGCCGGTCTT
GTCGATCAGGATGATCTGGACGAAGAGCATCAGGGGCTCGCGCCAGCCGAACTGTTCGCCAGGCTCAAGG
CGAGCATGCCCGACGGCGAGGATCTCGTCGTGACCCATGGCGATGCCTGCTTGCCGAATATCATGGTGGA
AAATGGCCGCTTTTCTGGATTCATCGACTGTGGCCGGCTGGGTGTGGCGGACCGCTATCAGGACATAGCG
TTGGCTACCCGTGATATTGCTGAAGAGCTTGGCGGCGAATGGGCTGACCGCTTCCTCGTGCTTTACGGTA
TCGCCGCTCCCGATTCGCAGCGCATCGCCTTCTATCGCCTTCTTGACGAGTTCTTCTGAGCGGGACTCTG
GGGTTCGAAATGACCGACCAAGCGACGCCCAACCTGCCATCACGAGATTTCGATTCCACCGCCGCCTTCT
ATGAAAGGTTGGGCTTCGGAATCGTTTTCCGGGACGCCGGCTGGATGATCCTCCAGCGCGGGGATCTCAT
GCTGGAGTTCTTCGCCCACCCTAGGGGGAGGCTAACTGAAACACGGAAGGAGACAATACCGGAAGGAACC
CGCGCTATGACGGCAATAAAAAGACAGAATAAAACGCACGGTGTTGGGTCGTTTGTTCATAAACGCGGGG
TTCGGTCCCAGGGCTGGCACTCTGTCGATACCCCACCGAGACCCCATTGGGGCCAATACGCCCGCGTTTC
TTCCTTTTCCCCACCCCACCCCCCAAGTTCGGGTGAAGGCCCAGGGCTCGCAGCCAACGTCGGGGCGGCA
GGCCCTGCCATAGCCTCAGGTTACTCATATATACTTTAGATTGATTTAAAACTTCATTTTTAATTTAAAA
GGATCTAGGTGAAGATCCTTTTTGATAATCTCATGACCAAAATCCCTTAACGTGAGTTTTCGTTCCACTG
AGCGTCAGACCCCGTAGAAAAGATCAAAGGATCTTCTTGAGATCCTTTTTTTCTGCGCGTAATCTGCTGC
TTGCAAACAAAAAAACCACCGCTACCAGCGGTGGTTTGTTTGCCGGATCAAGAGCTACCAACTCTTTTTC
CGAAGGTAACTGGCTTCAGCAGAGCGCAGATACCAAATACTGTTCTTCTAGTGTAGCCGTAGTTAGGCCA
CCACTTCAAGAACTCTGTAGCACCGCCTACATACCTCGCTCTGCTAATCCTGTTACCAGTGGCTGCTGCC
AGTGGCGATAAGTCGTGTCTTACCGGGTTGGACTCAAGACGATAGTTACCGGATAAGGCGCAGCGGTCGG
GCTGAACGGGGGGTTCGTGCACACAGCCCAGCTTGGAGCGAACGACCTACACCGAACTGAGATACCTACA
GCGTGAGCTATGAGAAAGCGCCACGCTTCCCGAAGGGAGAAAGGCGGACAGGTATCCGGTAAGCGGCAGG
GTCGGAACAGGAGAGCGCACGAGGGAGCTTCCAGGGGGAAACGCCTGGTATCTTTATAGTCCTGTCGGGT
TTCGCCACCTCTGACTTGAGCGTCGATTTTTGTGATGCTCGTCAGGGGGGCGGAGCCTATGGAAAAACGC
CAGCAACGCGGCCTTTTTACGGTTCCTGGCCTTTTGCTGGCCTTTTGCTCACATGTTCTTTCCTGCGTTA
TCCCCTGATTCTGTGGATAACCGTATTACCGCCATGCATTAGTTATTAATAGTAATCAATTACGGGGTCA
TTAGTTCATAGCCCATATATGGAGTTCCGCGTTACATAACTTACGGTAAATGGCCCGCCTGGCTGACCGC
CCAACGACCCCCGCCCATTGACGTCAATAATGACGTATGTTCCCATAGTAACGCCAATAGGGACTTTCCA
TTGACGTCAATGGGTGGAGTATTTACGGTAAACTGCCCACTTGGCAGTACATCAAGTGTATCATATGCCA
AGTACGCCCCCTATTGACGTCAATGACGGTAAATGGCCCGCCTGGCATTATGCCCAGTACATGACCTTAT
GGGACTTTCCTACTTGGCAGTACATCTACGTATTAGTCATCGCTATTACCATG
Features (pLannotate 1.2.2; 14 found; start..end, strand, type, name):
      1..204     +  promoter       CMV promoter: human cytomegalovirus (CMV) immediate early promoter
    489..541     +  misc_feature   MCS: multiple cloning site
    555..1274    +  CDS            EGFP: the original enhanced GFP (Yang et al., 1996) mammalian codon-optimized
   1291..1374    +  CDS            large T antigen (fragment): large T antigen from SV40 (simian virus 40)
   1397..1518    +  polyA_signal   SV40 poly(A) signal: SV40 polyadenylation signal
   1552..1980    -  rep_origin     f1 ori (sequence partly withheld): f1 bacteriophage origin of replication; arrow indicates direction of (+) strand synthesis
   2007..2111    +  promoter       AmpR promoter: bla
   2113..2470    +  promoter       SV40 promoter: SV40 enhancer and early promoter
   2505..3299    +  CDS            NeoR/KanR: aminoglycoside phosphotransferase from Tn5; aph(3')-II (or nptII); confers resistance to neomycin, kanamycin, and G418 (Geneticin®)
   3320..3472    +  CDS            ble (fragment): BLE_KLEPN - Experimental evidence at protein level: Swiss-Prot protein existence level 1. Binding protein with a strong affinity to the bleomycin family of antibiotics. Binds to CL990; an antimitotic-antibiotic compound. From Klebsiella pneumoniae.
   3531..3578    +  polyA_signal   HSV TK poly(A) signal: herpes simplex virus thymidine kinase polyadenylation signal (Cole and Stacy, 1985)
   3669..3685    -  polyA_signal   bGH poly(A) signal (fragment): bovine growth hormone polyadenylation signal
   3907..4495    +  rep_origin     ori: high-copy-number ColE1/pMB1/pBR322/pUC origin of replication
   4670..4973    +  enhancer       CMV enhancer: human cytomegalovirus immediate early enhancer
