[The description below was written by a language model from this plasmid's Addgene catalogue record and pLannotate feature annotations shown in this document.]
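Description:
Nsp7-EGFP is a mammalian expression plasmid built on the Clontech pEGFP-N1 backbone, carrying a codon-optimized coding sequence for SARS-CoV-2 non-structural protein 7 (Nsp7, a cleavage product of the ORF1ab polyprotein) fused at its C-terminus to EGFP. The 261 bp insert was cloned between the NheI and XhoI sites, both retained, so that it sits downstream of the human cytomegalovirus immediate-early enhancer/promoter and in frame with the EGFP open reading frame. Transcripts are terminated by the SV40 polyadenylation signal. In the feature table of the 4,973 nt sequenced record, the Nsp7 insert is not itself annotated. It corresponds to the unlabelled interval between the CMV promoter and the remaining multiple cloning site that precedes EGFP.

The plasmid is propagated in E. coli through a high-copy ColE1/pUC-type origin. A single Tn5 aminoglycoside phosphotransferase (NeoR/KanR) gene serves for selection in both hosts: a bacterial bla-type promoter drives it for kanamycin resistance, while the adjacent SV40 enhancer/early promoter, with an HSV TK poly(A) signal, drives it in mammalian cells for G418 selection of stable transfectants. An f1 origin is also present, allowing single-stranded DNA production. The short large T antigen, ble and bGH poly(A) fragments in the table are likely partial annotation matches to backbone sequence rather than functional elements.

The construct belongs to a library of fluorescently tagged SARS-CoV-2 proteins. It is intended for expressing Nsp7-EGFP in mammalian cells and visualizing its subcellular localization by fluorescence microscopy.
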