Addgene plasmid #165111: Nsp7-EGFP
Purpose: mammalian expression and localization
Depositing lab: Bruno Antonny. Depositing organization: CNRS UMR 7275, Institut de Pharmacologie Moleculaire et Cellulaire (IPMC). Publication: A comprehensive library of fluorescent constructs of SARS-CoV-2 proteins and their initial characterisation in different cell types. Miserey-Lenkei S, Trajkovic K, D'Ambrosio JM, Patel AJ, Copic A, Mathur P, Schauer K, Goud B, Albanese V, Gautier R, Subra M, Kovacs D, Barelli H, Antonny B. Biol Cell. 2021 Jul;113(7):311-328. doi: 10.1111/boc.202000158. Epub 2021 May 10. PubMed 33666950.
Backbone
  Vector backbone: pEGFPN1
  Backbone manufacturer: Clontech
  Backbone size w/o insert (bp): 4700
  Vector type: Mammalian Expression
  Selectable markers: Neomycin (select with G418)
Growth in bacteria
  Bacterial resistance: Kanamycin, 50 μg/mL
  Growth temperature: 37°C
  Growth strain: DH5alpha
  Copy number: High Copy
Gene/Insert
  Gene/Insert name: Nsp7
  Species: codon optimized SARS-COV-2
  Insert size (bp): 261
  Entrez Gene: ORF1ab (a.k.a. GU280_gp01)
  Promoter: CMV
  Tag / fusion protein: EGFP (C terminal on insert)
  Cloning method: Restriction Enzyme; 5′ cloning site NheI (not destroyed); 3′ cloning site XhoI (not destroyed)
  Sequencing primers: 5′ GTCGTAACAACTCCGCCC; 3′ CGTCCAGCTCGACCAGGATG
Resource information
  A portion of this plasmid was derived from a plasmid made by: Inserts were prepared by PCR with templates that have been published elsewhere: Gordon et al., 2020a.
Terms and licenses: Academic/Nonprofit Terms; Industry Terms: Not Available to Industry
Depositor comments: Please visit https://www.biorxiv.org/content/10.1101/2020.12.19.423586v1 for BioRxiv preprint. bioRxiv 2020.12.19.423586v1
How to cite: Nsp7-EGFP was a gift from Bruno Antonny (Addgene plasmid # 165111 ; http://n2t.net/addgene:165111 ; RRID:Addgene_165111)
